Addgene plasmid #227638: pCN34e-kimA-yfp
Purpose: c-di-AMP biosensor plasmid. Encodes yfp downstream of c-di-AMP-binding kimA riboswitch. Plasmid confers ampicillin resistance to E. coli and erythromycin resistance to S. aureus.
Depositing lab: Angelika Grundling. Depositing organization: Imperial College London. Publication: Identification of novel genetic factors that regulate c-di-AMP production in Staphylococcus aureus using a riboswitch-based biosensor. Kviatkovski I, Zhong Q, Vaidya S, Grundling A. mSphere. 2024 Sep 17:e0032124. doi: 10.1128/msphere.00321-24. PubMed 39287429.
Backbone
  Vector backbone: pCN34e
  Vector type: Bacterial Expression
Growth in bacteria
  Bacterial resistance: Ampicillin, 100 μg/mL
  Growth temperature: 37°C
  Growth strain: DH5alpha
  Copy number: High Copy
Gene/Insert
  Gene/Insert name: kimA-yfp
  Insert size (bp): 1265
Terms and licenses: Academic/Nonprofit Terms; Industry Terms: Not Available to Industry
How to cite: pCN34e-kimA-yfp was a gift from Angelika Grundling (Addgene plasmid # 227638 ; http://n2t.net/addgene:227638 ; RRID:Addgene_227638)
