[The description below was written by a language model from this plasmid's Addgene catalogue record and pLannotate feature annotations shown in this document.]
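Description:
pCN34e-kimA-yfp is an E. coli–Staphylococcus aureus shuttle plasmid of about 6.9 kb, built on the pCN34e backbone and designed as a transcriptional/riboswitch-based biosensor for the second messenger c-di-AMP. For propagation in E. coli it carries a high-copy ColE1/pUC-type origin and a β-lactamase gene with its own promoter, giving ampicillin resistance. For maintenance in S. aureus, the annotation shows a pT181-family rolling-circle replicon, consisting of the replication initiator gene (annotated repN, spanning the numbering origin) and the associated antisense countertranscript RNA that regulates copy number. Selection in S. aureus relies on ermC, present with its upstream leader peptide that controls inducible expression of the rRNA methyltransferase conferring erythromycin resistance. Short fragments of tet(K), pre, rop, bom, lacZα and a pUC polylinker are backbone remnants and are not expected to be functional.

The 1,265 bp kimA-yfp insert places a yellow fluorescent protein coding sequence, which the annotation matches to a rapidly maturing monomeric Venus variant, downstream of the kimA leader. The leader is detected as a ydaO/yuaA-class riboswitch, the RNA family that binds c-di-AMP. Because ligand binding to the riboswitch controls expression of the downstream gene, YFP fluorescence reports intracellular c-di-AMP levels. The promoter driving the cassette is not explicitly annotated, although a short match to a Bacillus phage SP01 sequence lies immediately upstream of the riboswitch. According to the record, the plasmid was used in S. aureus to identify genetic factors that regulate c-di-AMP production.
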