Features (pLannotate 1.2.2; 16 found; start..end, strand, type, name):
    570..866     +  CDS            tet (fragment): TCR_STAAU - Also known as tet(K). Protein inferred from homology: Swiss-Prot protein existence level 3. Resistance to tetracycline by an active tetracycline efflux. This is an energy-dependent process that decreases the accumulation of the antibiotic in whole cells. This protein functions as a metal- tetracycline/H(+) antiporter. From Staphylococcus aureus.
   1184..1240    +  CDS            ermC: LPRM_STAAU - Experimental evidence at protein level: Swiss-Prot protein existence level 1. This peptide is involved in the control mechanism of the synthesis of the erythromycin resistance protein. From Staphylococcus aureus.
   1303..2034    +  CDS            ermC: ERMC1_STAAU - Experimental evidence at transcript level: Swiss-Prot protein existence level 2. This protein produces a dimethylation of the adenine residue at position 2085 in 23S rRNA, resulting in reduced affinity between ribosomes and macrolide-lincosamide-streptogramin B antibiotics. From Staphylococcus aureus.
   2152..2169    -  misc_feature   bom (fragment): basis of mobility region from pBR322
   2271..2306    -  CDS            rop (fragment): Rop protein, which maintains plasmids at low copy number; rop
   2401..2505    +  promoter       AmpR promoter: bla
   2506..3366    +  CDS            AmpR: β-lactamase; bla; confers resistance to ampicillin, carbenicillin, and related antibiotics
   3537..4125    +  rep_origin     ori: high-copy-number ColE1/pMB1/pBR322/pUC origin of replication
   4255..4285    -  misc_feature   MCS (fragment): pUC18/19 multiple cloning site
   4286..4375    +  CDS            43 (fragment): GP43_BPSP1 - Protein predicted: Swiss-Prot protein existence level 4. From Bacillus phage SP01 (Bacteriophage SP01).
   4444..4587    +  ncRNA          ydaO-yuaA: Accession: RF00379 - ydaO/yuaA leader
   4791..5507    +  CDS            mVenus-Q69M: mVenus-Q69M is a basic (constitutively fluorescent) yellow fluorescent protein published in 2010, derived from Aequorea victoria. It is reported to be a very rapidly-maturing monomer.
   5553..5710    +  CDS            lacZα (fragment): LacZα fragment of β-galactosidase; lacZ fragment
   5718..5873    +  CDS            pre (fragment): PRE3_STAAC - Protein inferred from homology: Swiss-Prot protein existence level 3. The interaction of the RSA site and the PRE protein may not only serves a function in plasmid maintenance, but may also contributes to the distribution of small antibiotic resistance plasmids among Gram- positive bacteria. From Staphylococcus aureus (strain COL).
   6213..6307    -  ncRNA          ctRNA pT181: Accession: RF00242 - ctRNA
   6403..405     +  CDS            repN (across the origin): REPN_STAAU - Experimental evidence at protein level: Swiss-Prot protein existence level 1. This protein is probably a specific topoisomerase involved in initiating replication. This protein is specifically required and may be rate-limiting for replication of the plasmid in vivo. From Staphylococcus aureus.
>Addgene plasmid #227638 | pCN34e-kimA-yfp | addgene full sequence | sequence record 456059 | Addgene NGS Result
GGCGTGAGAGATAGTAATAGATTTATTAGAATTTATAATAAAAAGCAAGAACGTAAAGATAATGCAGATG
CTGAAGTTATGTCTGAACATTTATGGCGTGTAGAAATCGAACTTAAAAGAGATATGGTGGATTACTGGAA
TGATTGCTTTAGTGATTTACATATCTTGCAACCAGATTGGAAAACTATCCAACGCACTGCGGATAGAGCA
ATAGTTTTTATGTTATTGAGTGATGAAGAAGAATGGGGAAAGCTTCACAGAAATTCTAGAACAAAATATA
AGAATTTGATAAAAGAAATTTCGCCAGTCGATTTAACGGACTTAATGAAATCGACTTTAAAAGCGAACGA
AAAACAATTGCAAAAACAAATCGATTTTTGGCAACATGAATTTAAATTTTGGAAATAGTGTACATATTAA
TATTACTGAACAAAAATGATATATTTAAACTATTCTAATTTAGGAGGATTTTTTTATGAAGTGTCTATTT
AAAAATTTGGGGAATTTATATGAGGTGAAAGAATAATTTACCCCTATAAACTTTAGTCACCTCAAGTAAA
GAGGTAAAATTGTTTAGTTTATATAAAAAATTTAAAGGTTTGTTTTATAGCGTTTTATTTTGGCTTTGTA
TTCTTTCATTTTTTAGTGTATTAAATGAAATGGTTTTAAATGTTTCTTTACCTGATATTGCAAATCATTT
TAATACTACTCCTGGAATTACAAACTGGGTAAACACTGCATATATGTTAACTTTTTCGATAGGAACAGCA
GTATATGGAAAATTATCTGATTATATAAATATAAAAAAATTGTTAATTATTGGTATTAGTTTGAGCTGTC
TTGGTTCATTGATTGCTTTTATTGGGCCCACCTAGGAATTGAATGAGACATGCTACACCTCCGGATAATA
AATATATATAAACGTATATAGATTTCATAAAGTCTAACACACTAGACTTATTTACTTCGTAATTAAGTCG
TTAAACCGTGTGCTCTACGACCAAAACTATAAAACCTTTAAGAACTTTCTTTTTTTACAAGAAAAAAGAA
ATTAGATAAATCTCTCATATCTTTTATTCAATAATCGCATCCGATTGCAGTATAAATTTAACGATCACTC
ATCATGTTCATATTTATCAGAGCTCGTGCTATAATTATACTAATTTTATAAGGAGGAAAAAATATGGGCA
TTTTTAGTATTTTTGTAATCAGCACAGTTCATTATCAACCAAACAAAAAATAAGTGGTTATAATGAATCG
TTAATAAGCAAAATTCATATAACCAAATTAAAGAGGGTTATAATGAACGAGAAAAATATAAAACACAGTC
AAAACTTTATTACTTCAAAACATAATATAGATAAAATAATGACAAATATAAGATTAAATGAACATGATAA
TATCTTTGAAATCGGCTCAGGAAAAGGCCATTTTACCCTTGAATTAGTAAAGAGGTGTAATTTCGTAACT
GCCATTGAAATAGACCATAAATTATGCAAAACTACAGAAAATAAACTTGTTGATCACGATAATTTCCAAG
TTTTAAACAAGGATATATTGCAGTTTAAATTTCCTAAAAACCAATCCTATAAAATATATGGTAATATACC
TTATAACATAAGTACGGATATAATACGCAAAATTGTTTTTGATAGTATAGCTAATGAGATTTATTTAATC
GTGGAATACGGGTTTGCTAAAAGATTATTAAATACAAAACGCTCATTGGCATTACTTTTAATGGCAGAAG
TTGATATTTCTATATTAAGTATGGTTCCAAGAGAATATTTTCATCCTAAACCTAAAGTGAATAGCTCACT
TATCAGATTAAGTAGAAAAAAATCAAGAATATCACACAAAGATAAACAAAAGTATAATTATTTCGTTATG
AAATGGGTTAACAAAGAATACAAGAAAATATTTACAAAAAATCAATTTAACAATTCCTTAAAACATGCAG
GAATTGACGATTTAAACAATATTAGCTTTGAACAATTCTTATCTCTTTTCAATAGCTATAAATTATTTAA
TAAGTAAGTTAAGGGATGCATAAACTGCATCCCTTAACTTGTTTTTCGTGTGCCTATTTTTTGTGAATCG
ATTATGTCTTTTGCGCAGTCGGCTTAAACCAGTTTTCCGCGGCCTCGAGCGGCCGCATAGTTAAGCCAGC
CCCGACACCCGCCAACACCCGCTGACGCGCCCTGACGGGCTTGTCTGCTCCCGGCATCCGCTTACAGACA
AGCTGTGACCGTCTCCGGGAGCTGCATGTGTCAGAGGTTTTCACCGTCATCACCGAAACGCGCGAGACGA
AAGGGCCTCGTGATACGCCTATTTTTATAGGTTAATGTCATGATAATAATGGTTTCTTAGACGTCAGGTG
GCACTTTTCGGGGAAATGTGCGCGGAACCCCTATTTGTTTATTTTTCTAAATACATTCAAATATGTATCC
GCTCATGAGACAATAACCCTGATAAATGCTTCAATAATATTGAAAAAGGAAGAGTATGAGTATTCAACAT
TTCCGTGTCGCCCTTATTCCCTTTTTTGCGGCATTTTGCCTTCCTGTTTTTGCTCACCCAGAAACGCTGG
TGAAAGTAAAAGATGCTGAAGATCAGTTGGGTGCACGAGTGGGTTACATCGAACTGGATCTCAACAGCGG
TAAGATCCTTGAGAGTTTTCGCCCCGAAGAACGTTTTCCAATGATGAGCACTTTTAAAGTTCTGCTATGT
GGCGCGGTATTATCCCGTATTGACGCCGGGCAAGAGCAACTCGGTCGCCGCATACACTATTCTCAGAATG
ACTTGGTTGAGTACTCACCAGTCACAGAAAAGCATCTTACGGATGGCATGACAGTAAGAGAATTATGCAG
TGCTGCCATAACCATGAGTGATAACACTGCGGCCAACTTACTTCTGACAACGATCGGAGGACCGAAGGAG
CTAACCGCTTTTTTGCACAACATGGGGGATCATGTAACTCGCCTTGATCGTTGGGAACCGGAGCTGAATG
AAGCCATACCAAACGACGAGCGTGACACCACGATGCCTGTAGCAATGGCAACAACGTTGCGCAAACTATT
AACTGGCGAACTACTTACTCTAGCTTCCCGGCAACAATTAATAGACTGGATGGAGGCGGATAAAGTTGCA
GGACCACTTCTGCGCTCGGCCCTTCCGGCTGGCTGGTTTATTGCTGATAAATCTGGAGCCGGTGAGCGTG
GGTCTCGCGGTATCATTGCAGCACTGGGGCCAGATGGTAAGCCCTCCCGTATCGTAGTTATCTACACGAC
GGGGAGTCAGGCAACTATGGATGAACGAAATAGACAGATCGCTGAGATAGGTGCCTCACTGATTAAGCAT
TGGTAACTGTCAGACCAAGTTTACTCATATATACTTTAGATTGATTTAAAACTTCATTTTTAATTTAAAA
GGATCTAGGTGAAGATCCTTTTTGATAATCTCATGACCAAAATCCCTTAACGTGAGTTTTCGTTCCACTG
AGCGTCAGACCCCGTAGAAAAGATCAAAGGATCTTCTTGAGATCCTTTTTTTCTGCGCGTAATCTGCTGC
TTGCAAACAAAAAAACCACCGCTACCAGCGGTGGTTTGTTTGCCGGATCAAGAGCTACCAACTCTTTTTC
CGAAGGTAACTGGCTTCAGCAGAGCGCAGATACCAAATACTGTTCTTCTAGTGTAGCCGTAGTTAGGCCA
CCACTTCAAGAACTCTGTAGCACCGCCTACATACCTCGCTCTGCTAATCCTGTTACCAGTGGCTGCTGCC
AGTGGCGATAAGTCGTGTCTTACCGGGTTGGACTCAAGACGATAGTTACCGGATAAGGCGCAGCGGTCGG
GCTGAACGGGGGGTTCGTGCACACAGCCCAGCTTGGAGCGAACGACCTACACCGAACTGAGATACCTACA
GCGTGAGCTATGAGAAAGCGCCACGCTTCCCGAAGGGAGAAAGGCGGACAGGTATCCGGTAAGCGGCAGG
GTCGGAACAGGAGAGCGCACGAGGGAGCTTCCAGGGGGAAACGCCTGGTATCTTTATAGTCCTGTCGGGT
TTCGCCACCTCTGACTTGAGCGTCGATTTTTGTGATGCTCGTCAGGGGGGCGGAGCCTATGGAAAAACGC
CAGCAACGCGGCCTTTTTACGGTTCCTGGCCTTTTGCTGGCCTTTTGCTCACATGTTCTTTCCTGCGTTA
TCCCCTGATTCTGTGGATAACCGTATTACCGCCTTTGAGTGAGCTGGCGGCCGCTGCATGCCTGCAGGTC
GACTCTAGAGGATCCGTAGCCCTTGCCTACCTAGCTTCCAAGAAAGATATCCTTACAGCACAAGAGCGGA
AAGATGTTTTGTTCTACATCCAGAACAACCTCTGCTAAAATTCCTGAAAAATTTTCGAAAAAGTTGTTGA
CTTTATCTACAAGGTGTGGCATAATGTGTGTGCAGAAAACAAATCGCTTAATCTGAAATCAGAGCGGGGG
ACCCAATAGAACGGCTTTTTGCCGTTGGGGTGAATCCTTTTTAGGTAGGGCTAACTCTCATATGCCCGAA
TCCGTCAGCTAACCTCGTAAGCGTTCGTGAGAGGAGATGAATGAAACCTGTGTTCGATGTTATGGCACAG
GGGCATCCGTTTGCCTCTGTGTTTTTTGTTGTTCATTTTTGAATGCAAATCGCATACAGAGACATCATAG
CAGAAAGGACTATCATCAACATGTGAGAGCAAGACACTGATGGATGTTTTATTGTTTTAATTGAAAAATG
AGAAATTAAAAGCTTAAGGAGGAAAGTCACATTATGAGCAAAGGTGAAGAACTGTTCACCGGCGTTGTGC
CAATTCTGGTTGAGCTGGATGGTGACGTGAATGGCCACAAATTTTCCGTGTCTGGTGAAGGCGAGTGTGA
TGCTACTTATGGCAAACTGACTCTGAAACTGATCTGTACCACCGGCAAACTGCCTGTTCCGTGGCCAACT
CTGGTCACTACTCTGGGTTACGGCCTGATGTGTTTTGCGCGTTACCCGGATCACATGAAACAGCATGACT
TCTTCAAATCTGCCATGCCGGAAGGCTATGTCCAAGAACGTACGATCTTTTTCAAGGACGACGGCAACTA
TAAAACCCGTGCCGAAGTTAAATTCGAGGGTGACACCCTGGTCAACCGCATCGAACTGAAAGGCATTGAC
TTCAAAGAGGACGGCAACATTCTGGGTCACAAGCTGGAATACAACTACAACTCCCACAACGTTTACATTA
CTGCTGACAAGCAGAAAAACGGCATCAAAGCAAACTTCAAGATCCGTCACAACATTGAAGATGGTGGCGT
ACAGCTGGCAGATCACTACCAGCAGAACACTCCAATCGGTGATGGCCCAGTACTGCTGCCAGATAACCAT
TACCTGTCCTACCAGAGCAAACTGTCTAAAGACCCGAACGAAAAACGTGACCACATGGTACTGCTGGAAT
TTGTTACCGCGGCAGGCATTACCCACGGTATGGACGAACTGTATAAATAAGCTAGCAAAAACCCCGCCCC
TGACAGGGCGGGGTTTTTTTGAATTCACTGGCCGTCGTTTTACAACGTCGTGACTGGGAAAACCCTGGCG
TTACCCAACTTAATCGCCTTGCAGCACATCCCCCTTTCGCCAGCTGGCGTAATAGCGAAGAGGCCCGCAC
CGATCGCCCTTCCCAACAGTTGCGCAGCCTGAATGGCGAATGGCGCCTTTGCGGAAAGAGTTAATAAGTT
AACAGAAGATGAACCAAAACTAAATGGTTTAGCAGGAAACTTAGATAAAAAAATGAATCCAGAATTATAT
TCAGAACAGGAACAGCAACAAGAACAACAAAAGAATCAAAAACGAGATAGAGGTATGCACTTATAGAACA
TGCATTTATGCCGAGAAAACTTATTGGTTGGAATGGGCTATGTGTTAGCTAACTTGTTAGCGAGTTGGTT
GGACTTGAATTGGGATTAATCCCAAGAAAGTACCAACTCAACAACACATAAAGCCCTGTAGGTTCCGACC
AATAAGGAAATTGGAATAAAGCAATAAAAGGAGTTGAAGAAATGAAATTCAGAGAAGCCTTTGAGAATTT
TATAACAAGTAAGTATGTACTTGGTGTTTTAGTAGTTTTAACTGTTTACCAGATAATACAAATGCTTAAA
TAAAAAAAGACTTGATCTGATTAGACCAAATCTTTTGATAGTGTTATATTAATAACAAAATAAAAAGGAG
TCGCTCACGCCCTGACCAAAGTTTGTGAACGACATCATTCAAAGAAAAAAACACTGAGTTGTTTTTATAA
TCTTGTATATTTAGATATTAAACGATATTTAAATATACATCAAGATATATATTTGGGTGAGCGATTCCTT
AAACGAAATTGAGATTAAGGAGTCGATTTTTTATGTATAAAAACAATCATGCAAATCATTCAAATCATTT
GGAAAATCACGATTTAGACAATTTTTCTAAAACCGGCTACTCTAATAGCCGGTTGGACGCACATACTGTG
TGCATATCTGATCCAAAATTAAGTTTTGATGCAATGACGATCGTTGGAAATCTCAACCGAGACAACGCTC
AAGCCCTTTCTAAATTTATGAGTGTAGAGCCCCAAATAAGACTTTGGGATATTCTTCAAACAAAGTTTAA
AGCTAAAGCACTTCAAGAAAAAGTTTATATTGAATATGACAAAGTGAAAGCAGATAGTTGGGATAGACGT
AATATGCGTATTGAATTTAATCCAAACAAACTTACACGAGATGAAATGATTTGGTTAAAACAAAATATAA
TAAGCTACATGGAAGATGACGGTTTTACAAGATTAGATTTAGCCTTTGATTTTGAAGATGATTTGAGTGA
CTACTATGCAATGTCTGATAAAGCAGTTAAGAAAACTATTTTTTATGGTCGTAATGGTAAGCCAGAAACA
AAATATTTT
